Addgene plasmid #224254: pDest17_hnRNPA1_FtoW
Purpose: Bacterial expression of N-terminally 6His-tagged hnRNPA1_FtoW
Depositing lab: Tanja Mittag. Depositing organization: St. Jude Children's Research Hospital. Publication: Sequence-specific interactions determine viscoelasticity and aging dynamics of protein condensates. Alshareedah I, Borcherds WM, Cohen SR, Singh A, Posey AE, Farag M, Bremer A, Strout GW, Tomares DT, Pappu RV, Mittag T, Banerjee PR. Nat Phys. 2024 Sep;20(9):1482-1491. doi: 10.1038/s41567-024-02558-1. Epub 2024 Jul 2. PubMed 39464253.
Backbone
  Vector backbone: pDest17
  Backbone manufacturer: Invitrogen
  Vector type: Bacterial Expression
Growth in bacteria
  Bacterial resistance: Ampicillin, 100 μg/mL
  Growth temperature: 37°C
  Growth strain: DH5alpha
  Copy number: Low Copy
Gene/Insert
  Gene/Insert name: hnRNPA1_FtoW
  Species: H. sapiens (human)
  Mutation: F17W, F25W, F31W, F37W, F43W, F62W, F69W, F78W, F88W, F96W, F111W, F135W
  Entrez Gene: HNRNPA1 (a.k.a. ALS19, ALS20, HNRPA1, HNRPA1L3, IBMPFD3, MPD3, UP 1, hnRNP A1, hnRNP-A1)
  Promoter: T7
  Tag / fusion protein: 6xHis (N terminal on insert)
  Cloning method: Gateway Cloning
Terms and licenses: Academic/Nonprofit Terms; Industry Terms: Not Available to Industry
Depositor comments: Contains TEV cleavage site. Please visit https://pubmed.ncbi.nlm.nih.gov/37066350/ for bioRxiv preprint.
How to cite: pDest17_hnRNPA1_FtoW was a gift from Tanja Mittag (Addgene plasmid # 224254 ; http://n2t.net/addgene:224254 ; RRID:Addgene_224254)
