[The description below was written by a language model from this plasmid's Addgene catalogue record and pLannotate feature annotations shown in this document.]
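Description:
pDest17_hnRNPA1_FtoW is a bacterial expression plasmid made by Gateway recombination into the Invitrogen pDest17 destination vector. It is propagated in E. coli under ampicillin selection, with β-lactamase expressed from its own promoter. Replication relies on a ColE1/pBR322-type origin. In the full 5,131 nt sequence record this origin is accompanied by the bom mobility region and the rop gene, which fits the catalogue's low-copy designation. Only fragments of the tetracycline resistance gene and its promoter remain from the pBR322 lineage, so tetracycline is not a listed selection. A second, shorter sequencing record (3,651 nt) shows the same expression cassette, AmpR and origin but lacks the bom/rop region, so it appears to be an incomplete assembly.

The expression cassette begins with a T7 promoter and the phage T7 gene 10 ribosome binding site. These drive an open reading frame that starts with an N-terminal histidine tag (6xHis according to the record), continues through the attB1 recombination scar and a TEV protease cleavage site, and then enters the human hnRNPA1-derived insert. An attB2 site and the T7 terminator follow. The tag can therefore be used for metal-affinity purification and then removed with TEV protease.

The annotated HNRNPA1 match covers only about 350 nt, and the mutation numbering runs to position 135. This suggests that the insert is a fragment of the protein rather than the full-length sequence, although the record does not define its boundaries. Twelve phenylalanines are replaced by tryptophan (F17W through F135W). The associated publication concerns how sequence-specific interactions determine the viscoelasticity and aging of protein condensates, so the plasmid is evidently meant for producing this aromatic-residue variant recombinantly for such biophysical studies. Expression requires a host that supplies T7 RNA polymerase.
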