Features (pLannotate 1.2.2; 18 found; start..end, strand, type, name):
     21..39      +  promoter       T7 promoter: promoter for bacteriophage T7 RNA polymerase
     71..93      +  RBS            RBS: efficient ribosome binding site from bacteriophage T7 gene 10 (Olins and Rangwala, 1989)
    111..131     +  CDS            8xHis (fragment): 8xHis affinity tag
    140..164     +  protein_bind   attB1: mutant version of attB; recombination site for the Gateway® BP reaction BP Clonase™
    170..186     +  CDS            TEV site (fragment): tobacco etch virus (TEV) protease recognition and cleavage site
    191..541     +  CDS            HNRNPA1 (fragment): ROA1_BOVIN - Also known as HNRPA1. Experimental evidence at protein level: Swiss-Prot protein existence level 1. Involved in the packaging of pre-mRNA into hnRNP particles, transport of poly(A) mRNA from the nucleus to the cytoplasm and may modulate splice site selection. May bind to specific miRNA hairpins. Binds to the IRES and thereby inhibits the translation of the apoptosis protease activating factor APAF1. From Bos taurus (Bovine).
    600..624     -  protein_bind   attB2: mutant version of attB; recombination site for the Gateway® BP reaction BP Clonase™
    634..683     +  CDS            SET1 (fragment): solubility-enhancement tag derived from T7 phage gene 10B
    691..738     +  terminator     T7 terminator: transcription terminator for bacteriophage T7 RNA polymerase
    764..1056    -  CDS            TcR (fragment): tetracycline efflux protein; tet; confers resistance to tetracycline
   1104..1132    -  promoter       tet promoter: E. coli promoter for tetracycline efflux protein gene
   1245..1349    +  promoter       AmpR promoter: bla
   1350..2210    +  CDS            AmpR: β-lactamase; bla; confers resistance to ampicillin, carbenicillin, and related antibiotics
   2381..2969    +  rep_origin     ori: high-copy-number ColE1/pMB1/pBR322/pUC origin of replication
   3155..3294    -  misc_feature   bom: basis of mobility region from pBR322
   3396..3587    -  CDS            rop: Rop protein, which maintains plasmids at low copy number; rop
   3604..3984    +  CDS            YPB1_ECOLX: Protein predicted: Swiss-Prot protein existence level 4. From Escherichia coli.
   4226..5130    -  CDS            TcR (fragment): tetracycline efflux protein; tet; confers resistance to tetracycline
>Addgene plasmid #224254 | pDest17_hnRNPA1_FtoW | addgene full sequence | sequence record 453921 | Addgene NGS Result
AGATCTCGATCCCGCGAAATTAATACGACTCACTATAGGGAGACCACAACGGTTTCCCTCTAGAAATAAT
TTTGTTTAACTTTAAGAAGGAGATATACATATGTCGTACTACCATCACCATCACCATCACCTCGAATCAA
CAAGTTTGTACAAAAAAGCAGGCTTCGAGAACCTGTATTTTCAGGGTAGCATGGCAAGCGCAAGCAGCAG
CCAGCGTGGTCGTAGCGGTAGCGGTAATTGGGGTGGTGGTCGCGGTGGTGGTTGGGGTGGCAATGATAAC
TGGGGTCGTGGTGGTAATTGGAGCGGTCGCGGAGGCTGGGGTGGTTCAAGAGGTGGTGGTGGCTATGGTG
GTAGTGGTGATGGTTATAATGGTTGGGGCAATGATGGTAGCAACTGGGGTGGCGGTGGCAGCTATAACGA
TTGGGGTAATTACAATAATCAGAGCAGCAATTGGGGTCCGATGAAAGGTGGTAACTGGGGAGGTCGTAGC
AGCGGTGGTTCAGGTGGTGGCGGTCAGTATTGGGCAAAACCGCGTAATCAAGGTGGTTATGGCGGTAGCA
GCAGCAGCTCAAGCTATGGTAGCGGTCGTCGTTGGTAAGACCCAGCTTTCTTGTACAAAGTGGTTGATTC
GAGGCTGCTAACAAAGCCCGAAAGGAAGCTGAGTTGGCTGCTGCCACCGCTGAGCAATAACTAGCATAAC
CCCTTGGGGCCTCTAAACGGGTCTTGAGGGGTTTTTTGCTGAAAGGAGGAACTATATCCGGATATCCACA
GGACGGGTGTGGTCGCCATGATCGCGTAGTCGATAGTGGCTCCAAGTAGCGAAGCGAGCAGGACTGGGCG
GCGGCCAAAGCGGTCGGACAGTGCTCCGAGAACGGGTGCGCATAGAAATTGCATCAACGCATATAGCGCT
AGCAGCACGCCATAGTGACTGGCGATGCTGTCGGAATGGACGATATCCCGCAAGAGGCCCGGCAGTACCG
GCATAACCAAGCCTATGCCTACAGCATCCAGGGTGACGGTGCCGAGGATGACGATGAGCGCATTGTTAGA
TTTCATACACGGTGCCTGACTGCGTTAGCAATTTAACTGTGATAAACTACCGCATTAAAGCTTATCGATG
ATAAGCTGTCAAACATGAGAATTCTTGAAGACGAAAGGGCCTCGTGATACGCCTATTTTTATAGGTTAAT
GTCATGATAATAATGGTTTCTTAGACGTCAGGTGGCACTTTTCGGGGAAATGTGCGCGGAACCCCTATTT
GTTTATTTTTCTAAATACATTCAAATATGTATCCGCTCATGAGACAATAACCCTGATAAATGCTTCAATA
ATATTGAAAAAGGAAGAGTATGAGTATTCAACATTTCCGTGTCGCCCTTATTCCCTTTTTTGCGGCATTT
TGCCTTCCTGTTTTTGCTCACCCAGAAACGCTGGTGAAAGTAAAAGATGCTGAAGATCAGTTGGGTGCAC
GAGTGGGTTACATCGAACTGGATCTCAACAGCGGTAAGATCCTTGAGAGTTTTCGCCCCGAAGAACGTTT
TCCAATGATGAGCACTTTTAAAGTTCTGCTATGTGGCGCGGTATTATCCCGTGTTGACGCCGGGCAAGAG
CAACTCGGTCGCCGCATACACTATTCTCAGAATGACTTGGTTGAGTACTCACCAGTCACAGAAAAGCATC
TTACGGATGGCATGACAGTAAGAGAATTATGCAGTGCTGCCATAACCATGAGTGATAACACTGCGGCCAA
CTTACTTCTGACAACGATCGGAGGACCGAAGGAGCTAACCGCTTTTTTGCACAACATGGGGGATCATGTA
ACTCGCCTTGATCGTTGGGAACCGGAGCTGAATGAAGCCATACCAAACGACGAGCGTGACACCACGATGC
CTGCAGCAATGGCAACAACGTTGCGCAAACTATTAACTGGCGAACTACTTACTCTAGCTTCCCGGCAACA
ATTAATAGACTGGATGGAGGCGGATAAAGTTGCAGGACCACTTCTGCGCTCGGCCCTTCCGGCTGGCTGG
TTTATTGCTGATAAATCTGGAGCCGGTGAGCGTGGGTCTCGCGGTATCATTGCAGCACTGGGGCCAGATG
GTAAGCCCTCCCGTATCGTAGTTATCTACACGACGGGGAGTCAGGCAACTATGGATGAACGAAATAGACA
GATCGCTGAGATAGGTGCCTCACTGATTAAGCATTGGTAACTGTCAGACCAAGTTTACTCATATATACTT
TAGATTGATTTAAAACTTCATTTTTAATTTAAAAGGATCTAGGTGAAGATCCTTTTTGATAATCTCATGA
CCAAAATCCCTTAACGTGAGTTTTCGTTCCACTGAGCGTCAGACCCCGTAGAAAAGATCAAAGGATCTTC
TTGAGATCCTTTTTTTCTGCGCGTAATCTGCTGCTTGCAAACAAAAAAACCACCGCTACCAGCGGTGGTT
TGTTTGCCGGATCAAGAGCTACCAACTCTTTTTCCGAAGGTAACTGGCTTCAGCAGAGCGCAGATACCAA
ATACTGTCCTTCTAGTGTAGCCGTAGTTAGGCCACCACTTCAAGAACTCTGTAGCACCGCCTACATACCT
CGCTCTGCTAATCCTGTTACCAGTGGCTGCTGCCAGTGGCGATAAGTCGTGTCTTACCGGGTTGGACTCA
AGACGATAGTTACCGGATAAGGCGCAGCGGTCGGGCTGAACGGGGGGTTCGTGCACACAGCCCAGCTTGG
AGCGAACGACCTACACCGAACTGAGATACCTACAGCGTGAGCTATGAGAAAGCGCCACGCTTCCCGAAGG
GAGAAAGGCGGACAGGTATCCGGTAAGCGGCAGGGTCGGAACAGGAGAGCGCACGAGGGAGCTTCCAGGG
GGAAACGCCTGGTATCTTTATAGTCCTGTCGGGTTTCGCCACCTCTGACTTGAGCGTCGATTTTTGTGAT
GCTCGTCAGGGGGGCGGAGCCTATGGAAAAACGCCAGCAACGCGGCCTTTTTACGGTTCCTGGCCTTTTG
CTGGCCTTTTGCTCACATGTTCTTTCCTGCGTTATCCCCTGATTCTGTGGATAACCGTATTACCGCCTTT
GAGTGAGCTGATACCGCTCGCCGCAGCCGAACGACCGAGCGCAGCGAGTCAGTGAGCGAGGAAGCGGAAG
AGCGCCTGATGCGGTATTTTCTCCTTACGCATCTGTGCGGTATTTCACACCGCAATGGTGCACTCTCAGT
ACAATCTGCTCTGATGCCGCATAGTTAAGCCAGTATACACTCCGCTATCGCTACGTGACTGGGTCATGGC
TGCGCCCCGACACCCGCCAACACCCGCTGACGCGCCCTGACGGGCTTGTCTGCTCCCGGCATCCGCTTAC
AGACAAGCTGTGACCGTCTCCGGGAGCTGCATGTGTCAGAGGTTTTCACCGTCATCACCGAAACGCGCGA
GGCAGCTGCGGTAAAGCTCATCAGCGTGGTCGTGAAGCGATTCACAGATGTCTGCCTGTTCATCCGCGTC
CAGCTCGTTGAGTTTCTCCAGAAGCGTTAATGTCTGGCTTCTGATAAAGCGGGCCATGTTAAGGGCGGTT
TTTTCCTGTTTGGTCACTGATGCCTCCGTGTAAGGGGGATTTCTGTTCATGGGGGTAATGATACCGATGA
AACGAGAGAGGATGCTCACGATACGGGTTACTGATGATGAACATGCCCGGTTACTGGAACGTTGTGAGGG
TAAACAACTGGCGGTATGGATGCGGCGGGACCAGAGAAAAATCACTCAGGGTCAATGCCAGCGCTTCGTT
AATACAGATGTAGGTGTTCCACAGGGTAGCCAGCAGCATCCTGCGATGCAGATCCGGAACATAATGGTGC
AGGGCGCTGACTTCCGCGTTTCCAGACTTTACGAAACACGGAAACCGAAGACCATTCATGTTGTTGCTCA
GGTCGCAGACGTTTTGCAGCAGCAGTCGCTTCACGTTCGCTCGCGTATCGGTGATTCATTCTGCTAACCA
GTAAGGCAACCCCGCCAGCCTAGCCGGGTCCTCAACGACAGGAGCACGATCATGCGCACCCGTGGCCAGG
ACCCAACGCTGCCCGAGATGCGCCGCGTGCGGCTGCTGGAGATGGCGGACGCGATGGATATGTTCTGCCA
AGGGTTGGTTTGCGCATTCACAGTTCTCCGCAAGAATTGATTGGCTCCAATTCTTGGAGTGGTGAATCCG
TTAGCGAGGTGCCGCCGGCTTCCATTCAGGTCGAGGTGGCCCGGCTCCATGCACCGCGACGCAACGCGGG
GAGGCAGACAAGGTATAGGGCGGCGCCTACAATCCATGCCAACCCGTTCCATGTGCTCGCCGAGGCGGCA
TAAATCGCCGTGACGATCAGCGGTCCAATGATCGAAGTTAGGCTGGTAAGAGCCGCGAGCGATCCTTGAA
GCTGTCCCTGATGGTCGTCATCTACCTGCCTGGACAGCATGGCCTGCAACGCGGGCATCCCGATGCCGCC
GGAAGCGAGAAGAATCATAATGGGGAAGGCCATCCAGCCTCGCGTCGCGAACGCCAGCAAGACGTAGCCC
AGCGCGTCGGCCGCCATGCCGGCGATAATGGCCTGCTTCTCGCCGAAACGTTTGGTGGCGGGACCAGTGA
CGAAGGCTTGAGCGAGGGCGTGCAAGATTCCGAATACCGCAAGCGACAGGCCGATCATCGTCGCGCTCCA
GCGAAAGCGGTCCTCGCCGAAAATGACCCAGAGCGCTGCCGGCACCTGTCCTACGAGTTGCATGATAAAG
AAGACAGTCATAAGTGCGGCGACGATAGTCATGCCCCGCGCCCACCGGAAGGAGCTGACTGGGTTGAAGG
CTCTCAAGGGCATCGGTCGATCGACGCTCTCCCTTATGCGACTCCTGCATTAGGAAGCAGCCCAGTAGTA
GGTTGAGGCCGTTGAGCACCGCCGCCGCAAGGAATGGTGCATGCAAGGAGATGGCGCCCAACAGTCCCCC
GGCCACGGGGCCTGCCACCATACCCACGCCGAAACAAGCGCTCATGAGCCCGAAGTGGCGAGCCCGATCT
TCCCCATCGGTGATGTCGGCGATATAGGCGCCAGCAACCGCACCTGTGGCGCCGGTGATGCCGGCCACGA
TGCGTCCGGCGTAGAGGATCG
