Features (pLannotate 1.2.2; 15 found; start..end, strand, type, name):
     21..39      +  promoter       T7 promoter: promoter for bacteriophage T7 RNA polymerase
     71..93      +  RBS            RBS: efficient ribosome binding site from bacteriophage T7 gene 10 (Olins and Rangwala, 1989)
    111..131     +  CDS            8xHis (fragment): 8xHis affinity tag
    140..164     +  protein_bind   attB1: mutant version of attB; recombination site for the Gateway® BP reaction BP Clonase™
    170..186     +  CDS            TEV site (fragment): tobacco etch virus (TEV) protease recognition and cleavage site
    191..541     +  CDS            HNRNPA1 (fragment): ROA1_BOVIN - Also known as HNRPA1. Experimental evidence at protein level: Swiss-Prot protein existence level 1. Involved in the packaging of pre-mRNA into hnRNP particles, transport of poly(A) mRNA from the nucleus to the cytoplasm and may modulate splice site selection. May bind to specific miRNA hairpins. Binds to the IRES and thereby inhibits the translation of the apoptosis protease activating factor APAF1. From Bos taurus (Bovine).
    600..624     -  protein_bind   attB2: mutant version of attB; recombination site for the Gateway® BP reaction BP Clonase™
    634..683     +  CDS            SET1 (fragment): solubility-enhancement tag derived from T7 phage gene 10B
    691..738     +  terminator     T7 terminator: transcription terminator for bacteriophage T7 RNA polymerase
    764..1056    -  CDS            TcR (fragment): tetracycline efflux protein; tet; confers resistance to tetracycline
   1104..1132    -  promoter       tet promoter: E. coli promoter for tetracycline efflux protein gene
   1245..1349    +  promoter       AmpR promoter: bla
   1350..2210    +  CDS            AmpR: β-lactamase; bla; confers resistance to ampicillin, carbenicillin, and related antibiotics
   2381..2969    +  rep_origin     ori: high-copy-number ColE1/pMB1/pBR322/pUC origin of replication
   3071..3650    -  CDS            TcR (fragment): tetracycline efflux protein; tet; confers resistance to tetracycline
>Addgene plasmid #224254 | pDest17_hnRNPA1_FtoW Sequencing Result | analyzer sequence | sequence record 443189
AGATCTCGATCCCGCGAAATTAATACGACTCACTATAGGGAGACCACAACGGTTTCCCTCTAGAAATAAT
TTTGTTTAACTTTAAGAAGGAGATATACATATGTCGTACTACCATCACCATCACCATCACCTCGAATCAA
CAAGTTTGTACAAAAAAGCAGGCTTCGAGAACCTGTATTTTCAGGGTAGCATGGCAAGCGCAAGCAGCAG
CCAGCGTGGTCGTAGCGGTAGCGGTAATTGGGGTGGTGGTCGCGGTGGTGGTTGGGGTGGCAATGATAAC
TGGGGTCGTGGTGGTAATTGGAGCGGTCGCGGAGGCTGGGGTGGTTCAAGAGGTGGTGGTGGCTATGGTG
GTAGTGGTGATGGTTATAATGGTTGGGGCAATGATGGTAGCAACTGGGGTGGCGGTGGCAGCTATAACGA
TTGGGGTAATTACAATAATCAGAGCAGCAATTGGGGTCCGATGAAAGGTGGTAACTGGGGAGGTCGTAGC
AGCGGTGGTTCAGGTGGTGGCGGTCAGTATTGGGCAAAACCGCGTAATCAAGGTGGTTATGGCGGTAGCA
GCAGCAGCTCAAGCTATGGTAGCGGTCGTCGTTGGTAAGACCCAGCTTTCTTGTACAAAGTGGTTGATTC
GAGGCTGCTAACAAAGCCCGAAAGGAAGCTGAGTTGGCTGCTGCCACCGCTGAGCAATAACTAGCATAAC
CCCTTGGGGCCTCTAAACGGGTCTTGAGGGGTTTTTTGCTGAAAGGAGGAACTATATCCGGATATCCACA
GGACGGGTGTGGTCGCCATGATCGCGTAGTCGATAGTGGCTCCAAGTAGCGAAGCGAGCAGGACTGGGCG
GCGGCCAAAGCGGTCGGACAGTGCTCCGAGAACGGGTGCGCATAGAAATTGCATCAACGCATATAGCGCT
AGCAGCACGCCATAGTGACTGGCGATGCTGTCGGAATGGACGATATCCCGCAAGAGGCCCGGCAGTACCG
GCATAACCAAGCCTATGCCTACAGCATCCAGGGTGACGGTGCCGAGGATGACGATGAGCGCATTGTTAGA
TTTCATACACGGTGCCTGACTGCGTTAGCAATTTAACTGTGATAAACTACCGCATTAAAGCTTATCGATG
ATAAGCTGTCAAACATGAGAATTCTTGAAGACGAAAGGGCCTCGTGATACGCCTATTTTTATAGGTTAAT
GTCATGATAATAATGGTTTCTTAGACGTCAGGTGGCACTTTTCGGGGAAATGTGCGCGGAACCCCTATTT
GTTTATTTTTCTAAATACATTCAAATATGTATCCGCTCATGAGACAATAACCCTGATAAATGCTTCAATA
ATATTGAAAAAGGAAGAGTATGAGTATTCAACATTTCCGTGTCGCCCTTATTCCCTTTTTTGCGGCATTT
TGCCTTCCTGTTTTTGCTCACCCAGAAACGCTGGTGAAAGTAAAAGATGCTGAAGATCAGTTGGGTGCAC
GAGTGGGTTACATCGAACTGGATCTCAACAGCGGTAAGATCCTTGAGAGTTTTCGCCCCGAAGAACGTTT
TCCAATGATGAGCACTTTTAAAGTTCTGCTATGTGGCGCGGTATTATCCCGTGTTGACGCCGGGCAAGAG
CAACTCGGTCGCCGCATACACTATTCTCAGAATGACTTGGTTGAGTACTCACCAGTCACAGAAAAGCATC
TTACGGATGGCATGACAGTAAGAGAATTATGCAGTGCTGCCATAACCATGAGTGATAACACTGCGGCCAA
CTTACTTCTGACAACGATCGGAGGACCGAAGGAGCTAACCGCTTTTTTGCACAACATGGGGGATCATGTA
ACTCGCCTTGATCGTTGGGAACCGGAGCTGAATGAAGCCATACCAAACGACGAGCGTGACACCACGATGC
CTGCAGCAATGGCAACAACGTTGCGCAAACTATTAACTGGCGAACTACTTACTCTAGCTTCCCGGCAACA
ATTAATAGACTGGATGGAGGCGGATAAAGTTGCAGGACCACTTCTGCGCTCGGCCCTTCCGGCTGGCTGG
TTTATTGCTGATAAATCTGGAGCCGGTGAGCGTGGGTCTCGCGGTATCATTGCAGCACTGGGGCCAGATG
GTAAGCCCTCCCGTATCGTAGTTATCTACACGACGGGGAGTCAGGCAACTATGGATGAACGAAATAGACA
GATCGCTGAGATAGGTGCCTCACTGATTAAGCATTGGTAACTGTCAGACCAAGTTTACTCATATATACTT
TAGATTGATTTAAAACTTCATTTTTAATTTAAAAGGATCTAGGTGAAGATCCTTTTTGATAATCTCATGA
CCAAAATCCCTTAACGTGAGTTTTCGTTCCACTGAGCGTCAGACCCCGTAGAAAAGATCAAAGGATCTTC
TTGAGATCCTTTTTTTCTGCGCGTAATCTGCTGCTTGCAAACAAAAAAACCACCGCTACCAGCGGTGGTT
TGTTTGCCGGATCAAGAGCTACCAACTCTTTTTCCGAAGGTAACTGGCTTCAGCAGAGCGCAGATACCAA
ATACTGTCCTTCTAGTGTAGCCGTAGTTAGGCCACCACTTCAAGAACTCTGTAGCACCGCCTACATACCT
CGCTCTGCTAATCCTGTTACCAGTGGCTGCTGCCAGTGGCGATAAGTCGTGTCTTACCGGGTTGGACTCA
AGACGATAGTTACCGGATAAGGCGCAGCGGTCGGGCTGAACGGGGGGTTCGTGCACACAGCCCAGCTTGG
AGCGAACGACCTACACCGAACTGAGATACCTACAGCGTGAGCTATGAGAAAGCGCCACGCTTCCCGAAGG
GAGAAAGGCGGACAGGTATCCGGTAAGCGGCAGGGTCGGAACAGGAGAGCGCACGAGGGAGCTTCCAGGG
GGAAACGCCTGGTATCTTTATAGTCCTGTCGGGTTTCGCCACCTCTGACTTGAGCGTCGATTTTTGTGAT
GCTCGTCAGGGGGGCGGAGCCTATGGAAAAACGCCAGCAACGCGGCCTTTTTACGGTTCCTGGCCTTTTG
CTGGCCTTTTGCTCACATGTTCTTTCCTGCGTTATCCCCTGATTCTGTGGATAACCGTATAGCGCGTCGG
CCGCCATGCCGGCGATAATGGCCTGCTTCTCGCCGAAACGTTTGGTGGCGGGACCAGTGACGAAGGCTTG
AGCGAGGGCGTGCAAGATTCCGAATACCGCAAGCGACAGGCCGATCATCGTCGCGCTCCAGCGAAAGCGG
TCCTCGCCGAAAATGACCCAGAGCGCTGCCGGCACCTGTCCTACGAGTTGCATGATAAAGAAGACAGTCA
TAAGTGCGGCGACGATAGTCATGCCCCGCGCCCACCGGAAGGAGCTGACTGGGTTGAAGGCTCTCAAGGG
CATCGGTCGATCGACGCTCTCCCTTATGCGACTCCTGCATTAGGAAGCAGCCCAGTAGTAGGTTGAGGCC
GTTGAGCACCGCCGCCGCAAGGAATGGTGCATGCAAGGAGATGGCGCCCAACAGTCCCCCGGCCACGGGG
CCTGCCACCATACCCACGCCGAAACAAGCGCTCATGAGCCCGAAGTGGCGAGCCCGATCTTCCCCATCGG
TGATGTCGGCGATATAGGCGCCAGCAACCGCACCTGTGGCGCCGGTGATGCCGGCCACGATGCGTCCGGC
GTAGAGGATCG
