>Addgene plasmid #224254 | pDest17_hnRNPA1_FtoW | depositor partial sequence | sequence record 439235 | Orf Sequence
ATGTCGTACTACCATCACCATCACCATCACCTCGAATCAACAAGTTTGTACAAAAAAGCAGGCTTCGAGA
ACCTGTATTTTCAGGGTAGCATGGCAAGCGCAAGCAGCAGCCAGCGTGGTCGTAGCGGTAGCGGTAATTG
GGGTGGTGGTCGCGGTGGTGGTTGGGGTGGCAATGATAACTGGGGTCGTGGTGGTAATTGGAGCGGTCGC
GGAGGCTGGGGTGGTTCAAGAGGTGGTGGTGGCTATGGTGGTAGTGGTGATGGTTATAATGGTTGGGGCA
ATGATGGTAGCAACTGGGGTGGCGGTGGCAGCTATAACGATTGGGGTAATTACAATAATCAGAGCAGCAA
TTGGGGTCCGATGAAAGGTGGTAACTGGGGAGGTCGTAGCAGCGGTGGTTCAGGTGGTGGCGGTCAGTAT
TGGGCAAAACCGCGTAATCAAGGTGGTTATGGCGGTAGCAGCAGCAGCTCAAGCTATGGTAGCGGTCGTC
GTTGGTAA
